>Addgene plasmid #11986 | pcDNA3-HA-GSTM5 | addgene partial sequence | sequence record 21825 | 11986 with CMV-F
CGGGGGCNTTAGCAGAGCTCTCTGGCTACTAGAGAACCCACTGCTTACTGGCTTATCGAAATTAATACGA
CTCACTATAGGGAGACCCAAGCTTGCCGCCACCATGTACCCTTATGATGTGCCAGATTATGCCTCTGAAT
TCGCCGCCACCATGCCCATGACTCTGGGGTACTGGGACATCCGTGGGCTGGCCCACGCCATCCGCTTGCT
CCTGGAATACACAGACTCAAGCTATGTGGAAAAGAAGTACACGCTGGGGGACGCTCCTGACTATGACAGA
AGCCAGTGGCTGAATGAAAAATTCAAGCTGGGCCTGGACTTTCCCAATCTGCCCTACTTGATTGATGGGG
CTCACAAGATCACCCAGAGCAATGCCATCCTGCGCTACATTGCCCGCAAGCACAACCTGTGTGGGGAGAC
AGAAGAGGAGAAGATTCGTGTGGACATTTTGGAGAACCAGGTTATGGATAACCACATGGAGCTGGTCAGA
CTGTGCTATGACCCAGATTTTGAGAAACTGAAGCCAAAATACTTGGAGGAACTCCCTGAAAAGCTAAAGC
TCTACTCAGAGTTTCTGGGGAAGCGGCCTTGGTTTGCAGGAGACAAGATCACCTTTGTGGATTTCCTTGC
CTATGATGTCCTTGACATGAAGCGTATATTTGAGCCCAAGTGCTTGGACGCCTTCCTAAACTTGAAGGAC
TTCATCTCCCGCTTTGAGGGTTTGAAGAAGATCTCTGCCTACATGAAGTCCAGCCAATTCCTCCGAGGTC
TTTTGTTTGGAAAGTCAGCTACATGGAACAGCAAATAGCTCGAGCATGCATCTAGAGGGCCCTATTCTAT
AGTGTCACCTAAATGCTAGAGCTCGCTGATCAGCCTCGACTGTGCCTTCTAGTTGCCAGCCATCTGTTGT
TTGCCCCTCCCCGTGCTCTGACTGAGGGCANCCCGCTCCATGTCTTTCTATANTAA
