[The description below was written by a language model from this plasmid's Addgene catalogue record.]
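Description:
pcDNA3-HA-GSTM5 is a mammalian expression plasmid built on pcDNA3-HA, a derivative of the Invitrogen pcDNA3 backbone (about 5.4 kb without insert) that supplies an HA epitope tag upstream of the cloning site. It is maintained in E. coli as a high-copy plasmid under ampicillin selection, and it carries a neomycin resistance marker so that transfected mammalian cells can be selected with G418, allowing stable as well as transient expression.

The insert is the human GSTM5 coding sequence, encoding glutathione S-transferase M5, a mu-class member of the glutathione S-transferase family. The insert is roughly 650 bp and was cloned between EcoRI and XhoI sites, both of which remain intact, so it can be excised or transferred to other vectors. Because the HA tag lies on the backbone at the 5′ side, the protein is produced as an N-terminally HA-tagged fusion, which permits detection or immunoprecipitation with anti-HA antibodies without needing a GSTM5-specific reagent. The record does not name the promoter explicitly; pcDNA3-type vectors conventionally drive the insert from the CMV immediate-early promoter. The listed T7 and SP6 sequencing primers indicate that these phage promoter sites flank the cloning region.

No feature table is provided, so finer details of the backbone cannot be confirmed from the record. The record does not state a specific purpose, but the design suits expression of epitope-tagged human GSTM5 in cultured mammalian cells for studies of its expression, localisation, interactions or function.
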