Addgene plasmid #11986: pcDNA3-HA-GSTM5
Depositing lab: Steven Johnson. Depositing organization: University of Pennsylvania.
Backbone
  Vector backbone: pcDNA3-HA
  Backbone manufacturer: invitrogen
  Backbone size w/o insert (bp): 5400
  Vector type: Mammalian Expression
  Selectable markers: Neomycin (select with G418)
Growth in bacteria
  Bacterial resistance: Ampicillin, 100 μg/mL
  Growth temperature: 37°C
  Growth strain: DH5alpha
  Copy number: High Copy
Gene/Insert
  Gene/Insert name: GSTM5 (alt name: glutathione S-transferase M5)
  Species: H. sapiens (human)
  Insert size (bp): 650
  GenBank ID: BC058881
  Entrez Gene: GSTM5 (a.k.a. GSTM5-5, GTM5)
  Tag / fusion protein: HA (N terminal on backbone)
  Cloning method: Restriction Enzyme; 5′ cloning site Eco RI (not destroyed); 3′ cloning site Xho I (not destroyed)
  Sequencing primers: 5′ T7; 3′ SP6
Terms and licenses: Academic/Nonprofit Terms; Industry Terms: Not Available to Industry
How to cite: pcDNA3-HA-GSTM5 was a gift from Steven Johnson (Addgene plasmid # 11986 ; http://n2t.net/addgene:11986 ; RRID:Addgene_11986)
